>Addgene plasmid #219114 | SFFV-SNAI1-Brd 150 | addgene full sequence | sequence record 448930 | Addgene NGS Result
ATTTATGCAGAGGCCGAGGCCGCCTCGGCCTCTGAGCTATTCCAGAAGTAGTGAGGAGGCTTTTTTGGAG
GCCTAGGGACGTACCCAATTCGCCCTATAGTGAGTCGTATTACGCGCGCTCACTGGCCGTCGTTTTACAA
CGTCGTGACTGGGAAAACCCTGGCGTTACCCAACTTAATCGCCTTGCAGCACATCCCCCTTTCGCCAGCT
GGCGTAATAGCGAAGAGGCCCGCACCGATCGCCCTTCCCAACAGTTGCGCAGCCTGAATGGCGAATGGG
[124 nt withheld, positions 280-403]
C
[91 nt withheld, positions 405-495]
A
[49 nt withheld, positions 497-545]
CCTTTGACGTTGGAGTCCACGTTCTTT
[37 nt withheld, positions 573-609]
ACCCTATCTCGGTCTATTCTTTTGATTTATAAGGGATTTTGCCGATTTCGGCCTATTGGTTAAAAAATGA
GCTGATTTAACAAAAATTTAACGCGAATTTTAACAAAATATTAACGCTTACAATTTAGGTGGCACTTTTC
GGGGAAATGTGCGCGGAACCCCTATTTGTTTATTTTTCTAAATACATTCAAATATGTATCCGCTCATGAG
ACAATAACCCTGATAAATGCTTCAATAATATTGAAAAAGGAAGAGTATGAGTATTCAACATTTCCGTGTC
GCCCTTATTCCCTTTTTTGCGGCATTTTGCCTTCCTGTTTTTGCTCACCCAGAAACGCTGGTGAAAGTAA
AAGATGCTGAAGATCAGTTGGGTGCACGAGTGGGTTACATCGAACTGGATCTCAACAGCGGTAAGATCCT
TGAGAGTTTTCGCCCCGAAGAACGTTTTCCAATGATGAGCACTTTTAAAGTTCTGCTATGTGGCGCGGTA
TTATCCCGTATTGACGCCGGGCAAGAGCAACTCGGTCGCCGCATACACTATTCTCAGAATGACTTGGTTG
AGTACTCACCAGTCACAGAAAAGCATCTTACGGATGGCATGACAGTAAGAGAATTATGCAGTGCTGCCAT
AACCATGAGTGATAACACTGCGGCCAACTTACTTCTGACAACGATCGGAGGACCGAAGGAGCTAACCGCT
TTTTTGCACAACATGGGGGATCATGTAACTCGCCTTGATCGTTGGGAACCGGAGCTGAATGAAGCCATAC
CAAACGACGAGCGTGACACCACGATGCCTGTAGCAATGGCAACAACGTTGCGCAAACTATTAACTGGCGA
ACTACTTACTCTAGCTTCCCGGCAACAATTAATAGACTGGATGGAGGCGGATAAAGTTGCAGGACCACTT
CTGCGCTCGGCCCTTCCGGCTGGCTGGTTTATTGCTGATAAATCTGGAGCCGGTGAGCGTGGGTCTCGCG
GTATCATTGCAGCACTGGGGCCAGATGGTAAGCCCTCCCGTATCGTAGTTATCTACACGACGGGGAGTCA
GGCAACTATGGATGAACGAAATAGACAGATCGCTGAGATAGGTGCCTCACTGATTAAGCATTGGTAACTG
TCAGACCAAGTTTACTCATATATACTTTAGATTGATTTAAAACTTCATTTTTAATTTAAAAGGATCTAGG
TGAAGATCCTTTTTGATAATCTCATGACCAAAATCCCTTAACGTGAGTTTTCGTTCCACTGAGCGTCAGA
CCCCGTAGAAAAGATCAAAGGATCTTCTTGAGATCCTTTTTTTCTGCGCGTAATCTGCTGCTTGCAAACA
AAAAAACCACCGCTACCAGCGGTGGTTTGTTTGCCGGATCAAGAGCTACCAACTCTTTTTCCGAAGGTAA
CTGGCTTCAGCAGAGCGCAGATACCAAATACTGTTCTTCTAGTGTAGCCGTAGTTAGGCCACCACTTCAA
GAACTCTGTAGCACCGCCTACATACCTCGCTCTGCTAATCCTGTTACCAGTGGCTGCTGCCAGTGGCGAT
AAGTCGTGTCTTACCGGGTTGGACTCAAGACGATAGTTACCGGATAAGGCGCAGCGGTCGGGCTGAACGG
GGGGTTCGTGCACACAGCCCAGCTTGGAGCGAACGACCTACACCGAACTGAGATACCTACAGCGTGAGCT
ATGAGAAAGCGCCACGCTTCCCGAAGGGAGAAAGGCGGACAGGTATCCGGTAAGCGGCAGGGTCGGAACA
GGAGAGCGCACGAGGGAGCTTCCAGGGGGAAACGCCTGGTATCTTTATAGTCCTGTCGGGTTTCGCCACC
TCTGACTTGAGCGTCGATTTTTGTGATGCTCGTCAGGGGGGCGGAGCCTATGGAAAAACGCCAGCAACGC
GGCCTTTTTACGGTTCCTGGCCTTTTGCTGGCCTTTTGCTCACATGTTCTTTCCTGCGTTATCCCCTGAT
TCTGTGGATAACCGTATTACCGCCTTTGAGTGAGCTGATACCGCTCGCCGCAGCCGAACGACCGAGCGCA
GCGAGTCAGTGAGCGAGGAAGCGGAAGAGCGCCCAATACGCAAACCGCCTCTCCCCGCGCGTTGGCCGAT
TCATTAATGCAGCTGGCACGACAGGTTTCCCGACTGGAAAGCGGGCAGTGAGCGCAACGCAATTAATGTG
AGTTAGCTCACTCATTAGGCACCCCAGGCTTTACACTTTATGCTTCCGGCTCGTATGTTGTGTGGAATTG
TGAGCGGATAACAATTTCACACAGGAAACAGCTATGACCATGATTACGCCAAGCGCGCAATTAACCCTCA
CTAAAGGGAACAAAAGCTGGAGCTGCAAGCTTAATGTAGTCTTATGCAATACTCTTGTAGTCTTGCAACA
TGGTAACGATGAGTTAGCAACATGCCTTACAAGGAGAGAAAAAGCACCGTGCATGCCGATTGGTGGAAGT
AAGGTGGTACGATCGTGCCTTATTAGGAAGGCAACAGACGGGTCTGACATGGATTGGACGAACCACTGAA
TTGCCGCATTGCAGAGATATTGTATTTAAGTGCCTAGCTCGATACATAAACGGGTCTCTCTGGTTAGACC
AGATCTGAGCCTGGGAGCTCTCTGGCTAACTAGGGAACCCACTGCTTAAGCCTCAATAAAGCTTGCCTTG
AGTGCTTCAAGTAGTGTGTGCCCGTCTGTTGTGTGACTCTGGTAACTAGAGATCCCTCAGACCCTTTTAG
TCAGTGTGGAAAATCTCTAGCAGTGGCGCCCGAACAGGGACTTGAAAGCGAAAGGGAAACCAGAGGAGCT
CTCTCGACGCAGGACTCGGCTTGCTGAAGCGCGCACGGCAAGAGGCGAGGGGCGGCGACTGGTGAGTACG
CCAAAAATTTTGACTAGCGGAGGCTAGAAGGAGAGAGATGGGTGCGAGAGCGTCAGTATTAAGCGGGGGA
GAATTAGATCGCGATGGGAAAAAATTCGGTTAAGGCCAGGGGGAAAGAAAAAATATAAATTAAAACATAT
AGTATGGGCAAGCAGGGAGCTAGAACGATTCGCAGTTAATCCTGGCCTGTTAGAAACATCAGAAGGCTGT
AGACAAATACTGGGACAGCTACAACCATCCCTTCAGACAGGATCAGAAGAACTTAGATCATTATATAATA
CAGTAGCAACCCTCTATTGTGTGCATCAAAGGATAGAGATAAAAGACACCAAGGAAGCTTTAGACAAGAT
AGAGGAAGAGCAAAACAAAAGTAAGACCACCGCACAGCAAGCGGCCGCTGATCTTCAGACCTGGAGGAGG
AGATATGAGGGACAATTGGAGAAGTGAATTATATAAATATAAAGTAGTAAAAATTGAACCATTAGGAGTA
GCACCCACCAAGGCAAAGAGAAGAGTGGTGCAGAGAGAAAAAAGAGCAGTGGGAATAGGAGCTTTGTTCC
TTGGGTTCTTGGGAGCAGCAGGAAGCACTATGGGCGCAGCGTCAATGACGCTGACGGTACAGGCCAGACA
ATTATTGTCTGGTATAGTGCAGCAGCAGAACAATTTGCTGAGGGCTATTGAGGCGCAACAGCATCTGTTG
CAACTCACAGTCTGGGGCATCAAGCAGCTCCAGGCAAGAATCCTGGCTGTGGAAAGATACCTAAAGGATC
AACAGCTCCTGGGGATTTGGGGTTGCTCTGGAAAACTCATTTGCACCACTGCTGTGCCTTGGAATGCTAG
TTGGAGTAATAAATCTCTGGAACAGATTTGGAATCACACGACCTGGATGGAGTGGGACAGAGAAATTAAC
AATTACACAAGCTTAATACACTCCTTAATTGAAGAATCGCAAAACCAGCAAGAAAAGAATGAACAAGAAT
TATTGGAATTAGATAAATGGGCAAGTTTGTGGAATTGGTTTAACATAACAAATTGGCTGTGGTATATAAA
ATTATTCATAATGATAGTAGGAGGCTTGGTAGGTTTAAGAATAGTTTTTGCTGTACTTTCTATAGTGAAT
AGAGTTAGGCAGGGATATTCACCATTATCGTTTCAGACCCACCTCCCAACCCCGAGGGGACCCGACAGGC
CCGAAGGAATAGAAGAAGAAGGTGGAGAGAGAGACAGAGACAGATCCATTCGATTAGTGAACGGATCTCG
ACGGTATCGGTTAACTTTTAAAAGAAAAGGGGGGATTGGGGGGTACAGTGCAGGGGAAAGAATAGTAGAC
ATAATAGCAACAGACATACAAACTAAAGAATTACAAAAACAAATTACAAAAATTCAAAATTTTATCGATC
ACGAGACTAGCCTCGAGCTGGCTGCAGTAACGCCATTTTGCAAGGCATGGAAAAATACCAAACCAAGAAT
AGAGAAGTTCAGATCAAGGGCGGGTACATGAAAATAGCTAACGTTGGGCCAAACAGGATATCTGCGGTGA
GCAGTTTCGGCCCCGGCCCGGGGCCAAGAACAGATGGTCACCGCAGTTTCGGCCCCGGCCCGAGGCCAAG
AACAGATGGTCCCCAGATATGGCCCAACCCTCAGCAGTTTCTTAAGACCCATCAGATGTTTCCAGGCTCC
CCCAAGGACCTGAAATGACCCTGCGCCTTATTTGAATTAACCAATCAGCCTGCTTCTCGCTTCTGTTCGC
GCGCTTCTGCTTCCCGAGCTCTATAAAAGAGCTCACAACCCCTCACTCGGCGCGCCAGTCCTCCGACAGA
CTGAGTCGGCCGGTCGAATCAAGCTTATCGATACCGTCGACGGATCCGCTAGCCCGCGGTTCGAAATGCC
GCGCTCTTTCCTCGTCAGGAAGCCCTCCGACCCCAATCGGAAGCCTAACTACAGCGAGCTGCAGGACTCT
AATCCAGAGTTTACCTTCCAGCAGCCCTACGACCAGGCCCACCTGCTGGCAGCCATCCCACCTCCGGAGA
TCCTCAACCCCACCGCCTCGCTGCCAATGCTCATCTGGGACTCTGTCCTGGCGCCCCAAGCCCAGCCAAT
TGCCTGGGCCTCCCTTCGGCTCCAGGAGAGTCCCAGGGTGGCAGAGCTGACCTCCCTGTCAGATGAGGAC
AGTGGGAAAGGCTCCCAGCCCCCCAGCCCACCCTCACCGGCTCCTTCGTCCTTCTCCTCTACTTCAGTCT
CTTCCTTGGAGGCCGAGGCCTATGCTGCCTTCCCAGGCTTGGGCCAAGTGCCCAAGCAGCTGGCCCAGCT
CTCTGAGGCCAAGGATCTCCAGGCTCGAAAGGCCTTCAACTGCAAATACTGCAACAAGGAATACCTCAGC
CTGGGTGCCCTCAAGATGCACATCCGAAGCCACACGCTGCCCTGCGTCTGCGGAACCTGCGGGAAGGCCT
TCTCTAGGCCCTGGCTGCTACAAGGCCATGTCCGGACCCACACTGGCGAGAAGCCCTTCTCCTGTCCCCA
CTGCAGCCGTGCCTTCGCTGACCGCTCCAACCTGCGGGCCCACCTCCAGACCCACTCAGATGTCAAGAAG
TACCAGTGCCAGGCGTGTGCTCGGACCTTCTCCCGAATGTCCCTGCTCCACAAGCACCAAGAGTCCGGCT
GCTCAGGATGTCCCCGCTGAACCGGTCGGATCCCCCGGGCTGCAGGAATTCGAGCATCTTACCGCCATTT
ATTCCCATATTTGTTCTGTTTTTCTTGATTTGGGTATACATTTAAATGTTAATAAAACAAAATGGTGGGG
CAATCATTTACATTTTTAGGGATATGTAATTACTAGTTCAGGTGTATTGCCACAAGACAAACATGTTAAG
AAACTTTCCCGTTATTTACGCTCTGTTCCTGTTAATCAACCTCTGGATTACAAAATTTGTGAAAGATTGA
CTGATATTCTTAACTATGTTGCTCCTTTTACGCTGTGTGGATATGCTGCTTTAATGCCTCTGTATCATGC
TATTGCTTCCCGTACGGCTTTCGTTTTCTCCTCCTTGTATAAATCCTGGTTGCTGTCTCTTTATGAGGAG
TTGTGGCCCGTTGTCCGTCAACGTGGCGTGGTGTGCTCTGTGTTTGCTGACGCAACCCCCACTGGCTGGG
GCATTGCCACCACCTGTCAACTCCTTTCTGGGACTTTCGCTTTCCCCCTCCCGATCGCCACGGCAGAACT
CATCGCCGCCTGCCTTGCCCGCTGCTGGACAGGGGCTAGGTTGCTGGGCACTGATAATTCCGTGGTGTTG
TCGGGGAAGCTGACGTCCTTTGCAATTCGATATCAAGCTGTACCTTCTAGATGTACACCTTGCTTAGCGC
TTCTAGACCAATGACTTACAAGGCAGCTGTAGATCTTAGCCACTTTTTAAAAGAAAAGGGGGGACTGGAA
GGGCTAATTCACTCCCAACGAAGACAAGATCTGCTTTTTGCTTGTACTGGGTCTCTCTGGTTAGACCAGA
TCTGAGCCTGGGAGCTCTCTGGCTAACTAGGGAACCCACTGCTTAAGCCTCAATAAAGCTTGCCTTGAGT
GCTTCAAGTAGTGTGTGCCCGTCTGTTGTGTGACTCTGGTAACTAGAGATCCCTCAGACCCTTTTAGTCA
GTGTGGAAAATCTCTAGCAGTAGTAGTTCATGTCATCTTATTATTCAGTATTTATAACTTGCAAAGAAAT
GAATATCAGAGAGTGAGAGGAACTTGTTTATTGCAGCTTATAATGGTTACAAATAAAGCAATAGCATCAC
AAATTTCACAAATAAAGCATTTTTTTCACTGCATTCTAGTTGTGGTTTGTCCAAACTCATCAATGTATCT
TATCATGTCTGGCTCTAGCTATCCCGCCCCTAACTCCGCCCATCCCGCCCCTAACTCCGCCCAGTTCCGC
CCATTCTCCGCCCCATGGCTGACTAATTTTTTTT
Features (pLannotate 1.2.2; 29 found; start..end, strand, type, name):
     94..112     -  promoter       T7 promoter: promoter for bacteriophage T7 RNA polymerase
    120..275     +  CDS            lacZα (fragment): LacZα fragment of β-galactosidase; lacZ fragment
    280..708     +  rep_origin     f1 ori (sequence partly withheld): f1 bacteriophage origin of replication; arrow indicates direction of (+) strand synthesis
    761..865     +  promoter       AmpR promoter: bla
    866..1726    +  CDS            AmpR: β-lactamase; bla; confers resistance to ampicillin, carbenicillin, and related antibiotics
   1897..2485    +  rep_origin     ori: high-copy-number ColE1/pMB1/pBR322/pUC origin of replication
   2668..2760    +  CDS            lacI (fragment): lac repressor; lacI; The lac repressor binds to the lac operator to inhibit transcription in E. coli. This inhibition can be relieved by adding lactose or isopropyl-β-D-thiogalactopyranoside (IPTG).
   2773..2794    +  protein_bind   CAP binding site: CAP binding activates transcription in the presence of cAMP. E. coli catabolite activator protein
   2809..2839    +  promoter       lac promoter: promoter for the E. coli lac operon
   2847..2863    +  protein_bind   lac operator: The lac repressor binds to the lac operator to inhibit transcription in E. coli. This inhibition can be relieved by adding lactose or isopropyl-β-D-thiogalactopyranoside (IPTG). lac repressor encoded by lacI
   2908..2926    +  promoter       T3 promoter: promoter for bacteriophage T3 RNA polymerase
   2954..3180    +  promoter       RSV promoter: Rous sarcoma virus enhancer/promoter
   3181..3361    +  LTR            5' LTR (truncated): truncated 5' long terminal repeat (LTR) from HIV-1
   3408..3533    +  misc_feature   HIV-1 Ψ: packaging signal of human immunodeficiency virus type 1
   3517..3880    +  CDS            HIV-1 gag (fragment): gag protein from human immunodeficiency virus 1; gag
   4026..4259    +  misc_feature   RRE: The Rev response element (RRE) of HIV-1 allows for Rev-dependent mRNA export from the nucleus to the cytoplasm.
   4636..4736    +  CDS            Rev (fragment): human immunodeficiency virus 1 (HIV-1) Rev protein; rev; enhances nuclear export of unspliced and incompletely spliced viral mRNAs
   4755..4872    +  misc_feature   cPPT/CTS: central polypurine tract and central termination sequence of HIV-1
   4906..5307    +  promoter       SFFV promoter: spleen focus-forming virus long terminal repeat (LTR) promoter
   5317..5340    +  misc_feature   MCS (fragment): pBluescript multiple cloning site
   5365..6156    +  CDS            SNAI1: SNAI1_HUMAN - Also known as SNAH. Experimental evidence at protein level: Swiss-Prot protein existence level 1. Involved in induction of the epithelial to mesenchymal transition (EMT), formation and maintenance of embryonic mesoderm, growth arrest, survival and cell migration. Binds to 3 E-boxes of the E-cadherin/CDH1 gene promoter and to the promoters of CLDN7 and KRT8 and, in association with histone demethylase KDM1A which it recruits to the promoters, causes a decrease in dimethylated H3K4 levels and represses transcription (PubMed:20389281, PubMed:20562920). The N- terminal SNAG domain co
   6167..6192    +  misc_feature   MCS (fragment): pBluescript multiple cloning site
   6192..6251    +  CDS            S (fragment): HBSAG_WHV6 - Experimental evidence at transcript level: Swiss-Prot protein existence level 2. The middle envelope protein plays an important role in the budding of the virion. It is involved in the induction of budding in a nucleocapsid independent way. In this process the majority of envelope proteins bud to form subviral lipoprotein particles of 22 nm of diameter that do not contain a nucleocapsid (By similarity). From Woodchuck hepatitis B virus (isolate w64/pWS23) (WHV).
   6383..6786    +  misc_feature   WPRE: woodchuck hepatitis virus posttranscriptional regulatory element
   6844..6903    +  CDS            nef (fragment): NEF_HV1Z2 - Experimental evidence at protein level: Swiss-Prot protein existence level 1. Extracellular Nef protein targets CD4(+) T-lymphocytes for apoptosis by interacting with CXCR4 surface receptors. From Human immunodeficiency virus type 1 group M subtype D (isolate Z2/CDC-Z34) (HIV-1).
   6905..7138    +  LTR            3' LTR (ΔU3): self-inactivating 3' long terminal repeat (LTR) from HIV-1
   7210..7331    +  polyA_signal   SV40 poly(A) signal: SV40 polyadenylation signal
   7350..7371    +  rep_origin     SV40 ori (fragment): SV40 origin of replication
   7371..73      +  rep_origin     SV40 ori (across the origin): SV40 origin of replication
