[The description below was written by a language model from this plasmid's Addgene catalogue record and pLannotate feature annotations shown in this document.]
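Description:
SFFV-SNAI1-Brd 150 is a third-generation-style, self-inactivating HIV-1 lentiviral transfer plasmid built on the SFFV-MCS backbone for constitutive expression of the human transcription factor SNAI1 (Snail) in transduced mammalian cells. In bacteria it is maintained through a high-copy ColE1/pUC-type origin and selected with ampicillin via the β-lactamase gene. The backbone also retains pBluescript-derived remnants (f1 origin, lacZα and lac regulatory fragments, T7 and T3 promoters). The sequenced record is 7,433 nt, matching the sum of the stated backbone and insert sizes.

The viral portion begins with an RSV enhancer/promoter fused to a truncated 5' LTR, which drives Tat-independent transcription of the genomic RNA in packaging cells. It is followed by the Ψ packaging signal with a partial gag region, the Rev response element for nuclear export of unspliced RNA, and the cPPT/CTS that aids nuclear import of the reverse-transcribed genome. The internal spleen focus-forming virus LTR promoter drives the SNAI1 coding sequence, which was cloned between flanking multiple-cloning-site fragments and carries no annotated tag or reporter. Downstream sits a WPRE to enhance transcript stability and expression, then the ΔU3 3' LTR that inactivates LTR promoter activity after integration, and an SV40 poly(A) signal and origin.

According to the depositor, a construct-specific barcode was inserted at an XbaI site after the WPRE, giving the layout SFFV–TF–WPRE–barcode; the barcode is not separately annotated in the feature table. Its position within the transcribed region should allow the transcription factor's identity to be read from expressed RNA. The plasmid belongs to a barcoded library used for combinatorial transcription factor screening in immune cell reprogramming.
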