Addgene plasmid #219114: SFFV-SNAI1-Brd 150
Purpose: Transcription factor SNAI1 with a specific barcode assigned.
Depositing lab: Filipe Pereira. Depositing organization: Center for Neuroscience and Cell Biology, University of Coimbra. Publication: A combinatorial transcription factor screening platform for immune cell reprogramming. Kurochkin I, Altman AR, Caiado I, Pertiga-Cabral D, Halitzki E, Minaeva M, Zimmermannova O, Henriques-Oliveira L, Klein D, Nair M, Oliveira D, Cajal LR, Knittel R, Feick C, Ringner M, Martin M, Cirovic B, Pires CF, Rosa FF, Sitnicka E, Theis FJ, Pereira CF. Cell Syst. 2026 Jan 21;17(1):101457. doi: 10.1016/j.cels.2025.101457. Epub 2026 Jan 14. PubMed 41539305.
Backbone
  Vector backbone: SFFV-MCS
  Backbone size w/o insert (bp): 6638
  Vector type: Lentiviral
Growth in bacteria
  Bacterial resistance: Ampicillin, 100 μg/mL
  Growth temperature: 37°C
  Growth strain: NEB Stable
  Copy number: High Copy
Gene/Insert
  Gene/Insert name: SNAI1
  Species: H. sapiens (human)
  Insert size (bp): 795
  Entrez Gene: SNAI1 (a.k.a. SLUGH2, SNA, SNAH, SNAIL, SNAIL1, dJ710H13.1)
  Promoter: The spleen focus-forming virus (SFFV) promoter
  Cloning method: Restriction Enzyme; 5′ cloning site Bsp119I (not destroyed); 3′ cloning site BstHI (not destroyed)
Terms and licenses: Academic/Nonprofit Terms; Industry Terms: Not Available to Industry
Depositor comments: Barcode sequence cloned into XbaI restriction site. Design of plasmid is as follows: SFFV-[TF sequence]-WPRE-[Barcode sequence].
How to cite: SFFV-SNAI1-Brd 150 was a gift from Filipe Pereira (Addgene plasmid # 219114 ; http://n2t.net/addgene:219114 ; RRID:Addgene_219114)
