>Addgene plasmid #219114 | SFFV-SNAI1-Brd 150 | depositor partial sequence | sequence record 427822 | TF ORF
ATGCCGCGCTCTTTCCTCGTCAGGAAGCCCTCCGACCCCAATCGGAAGCCTAACTACAGCGAGCTGCAGG
ACTCTAATCCAGAGTTTACCTTCCAGCAGCCCTACGACCAGGCCCACCTGCTGGCAGCCATCCCACCTCC
GGAGATCCTCAACCCCACCGCCTCGCTGCCAATGCTCATCTGGGACTCTGTCCTGGCGCCCCAAGCCCAG
CCAATTGCCTGGGCCTCCCTTCGGCTCCAGGAGAGTCCCAGGGTGGCAGAGCTGACCTCCCTGTCAGATG
AGGACAGTGGGAAAGGCTCCCAGCCCCCCAGCCCACCCTCACCGGCTCCTTCGTCCTTCTCCTCTACTTC
AGTCTCTTCCTTGGAGGCCGAGGCCTATGCTGCCTTCCCAGGCTTGGGCCAAGTGCCCAAGCAGCTGGCC
CAGCTCTCTGAGGCCAAGGATCTCCAGGCTCGAAAGGCCTTCAACTGCAAATACTGCAACAAGGAATACC
TCAGCCTGGGTGCCCTCAAGATGCACATCCGAAGCCACACGCTGCCCTGCGTCTGCGGAACCTGCGGGAA
GGCCTTCTCTAGGCCCTGGCTGCTACAAGGCCATGTCCGGACCCACACTGGCGAGAAGCCCTTCTCCTGT
CCCCACTGCAGCCGTGCCTTCGCTGACCGCTCCAACCTGCGGGCCCACCTCCAGACCCACTCAGATGTCA
AGAAGTACCAGTGCCAGGCGTGTGCTCGGACCTTCTCCCGAATGTCCCTGCTCCACAAGCACCAAGAGTC
CGGCTGCTCAGGATGTCCCCGCTGA
