>Addgene plasmid #219114 | SFFV-SNAI1-Brd 150 | depositor partial sequence | sequence record 427823 | Barcode sequence
TGTACACCTTGCTTAGCGCT
